>Addgene plasmid #212359 | pTwist-SARS-CoV-2 Spike-deltaC18 T20N (AAT) | addgene full sequence | sequence record 431606 | Addgene NGS Result
ATGTTTGTGTTCCTCGTTCTCCTGCCCCTCGTTTCTTCCCAATGCGTGAACCTCACAAATAGAACGCAGC
TCCCACCCGCTTACACGAACTCTTTTACTCGTGGAGTATACTATCCCGATAAAGTCTTTAGGTCCAGTGT
CCTTCATTCTACTCAAGACCTTTTCCTGCCATTCTTCTCAAATGTCACCTGGTTCCATGCTATCCACGTT
TCTGGCACCAACGGAACTAAACGATTTGATAATCCCGTCTTGCCATTTAACGATGGCGTATACTTTGCCT
CAACGGAGAAGTCCAACATTATCCGGGGATGGATATTTGGCACCACCCTGGACTCCAAGACACAGTCTCT
CCTCATTGTGAACAACGCCACCAATGTCGTCATCAAAGTCTGTGAATTTCAATTTTGTAACGATCCCTTT
CTCGGGGTTTATTATCATAAGAATAACAAGTCTTGGATGGAGTCAGAGTTCCGCGTTTACAGTTCCGCTA
ACAACTGTACTTTTGAGTACGTTTCCCAACCATTTCTCATGGATCTTGAAGGGAAGCAAGGCAACTTCAA
GAATCTCCGCGAATTTGTGTTTAAGAATATAGACGGCTACTTCAAAATTTATAGCAAGCATACCCCGATA
AATCTGGTTCGGGATCTCCCTCAAGGCTTCTCCGCGTTGGAACCCCTCGTGGACTTGCCGATTGGCATCA
ACATCACCCGGTTCCAAACCCTTCTTGCCCTTCATCGAAGCTACCTCACGCCTGGCGACAGTAGTAGTGG
TTGGACAGCGGGCGCAGCAGCCTACTATGTGGGATATTTGCAACCACGCACCTTTCTTCTCAAATATAAC
GAAAACGGAACAATTACCGATGCCGTAGACTGTGCCCTCGATCCCCTGTCCGAAACTAAATGCACACTCA
AGTCCTTCACAGTTGAGAAAGGCATATACCAAACCAGTAACTTCCGCGTCCAACCCACCGAATCCATTGT
TCGATTCCCTAACATCACCAATTTGTGTCCTTTCGGTGAAGTATTTAATGCCACTCGATTTGCATCAGTT
TATGCCTGGAATCGCAAGCGAATATCAAATTGTGTTGCAGATTATAGTGTCCTGTATAATAGCGCATCAT
TCAGCACTTTTAAGTGTTATGGGGTCAGCCCTACGAAATTGAATGACTTGTGTTTTACCAACGTTTACGC
AGATTCTTTCGTCATACGCGGCGACGAAGTCCGACAGATTGCACCGGGGCAAACCGGAAAGATAGCAGAC
TATAATTATAAGTTGCCGGATGACTTCACCGGCTGCGTTATAGCATGGAACTCCAATAATCTCGATTCAA
AAGTCGGCGGCAACTATAATTATCTTTACCGCCTGTTTCGCAAGTCAAATCTGAAGCCCTTTGAACGTGA
CATCTCCACCGAAATTTATCAAGCTGGCAGCACCCCATGTAATGGAGTGGAAGGGTTTAACTGTTATTTT
CCCCTTCAATCATACGGATTTCAACCAACAAATGGGGTGGGCTATCAACCATATCGGGTGGTAGTCTTGA
GCTTTGAGCTGCTCCACGCACCGGCTACAGTTTGCGGACCGAAGAAAAGCACTAACCTGGTGAAGAATAA
ATGTGTGAACTTCAACTTTAATGGGCTCACCGGAACAGGGGTGCTGACAGAATCAAACAAGAAATTTCTC
CCTTTTCAACAATTTGGTAGAGACATTGCCGATACCACAGATGCCGTCCGCGATCCGCAAACACTGGAAA
TCCTCGATATAACACCCTGTAGCTTCGGCGGGGTCAGCGTGATAACTCCCGGAACGAACACATCCAACCA
AGTGGCTGTCCTGTATCAAGATGTCAACTGTACCGAAGTCCCTGTGGCGATACACGCCGACCAACTGACA
CCCACCTGGAGAGTCTACTCAACAGGTTCCAATGTCTTTCAAACTAGAGCGGGTTGTCTCATTGGCGCTG
AGCATGTCAATAATTCATACGAATGTGATATTCCTATTGGGGCAGGAATCTGTGCGTCTTATCAAACTCA
AACGAACTCACCACGGCGCGCTCGCTCAGTAGCCAGCCAGTCCATAATCGCCTATACCATGAGTCTCGGG
GCTGAGAACTCCGTGGCTTATTCAAACAATTCCATCGCAATCCCAACTAACTTTACCATTAGCGTTACCA
CGGAAATCTTGCCCGTCAGCATGACTAAGACGAGCGTAGACTGTACGATGTATATCTGTGGGGATTCCAC
CGAGTGTAGCAACCTCTTGCTTCAATACGGGTCTTTCTGTACTCAACTCAACCGAGCATTGACCGGAATT
GCGGTCGAACAAGACAAGAATACCCAAGAGGTGTTCGCACAAGTAAAGCAAATATACAAAACGCCGCCAA
TCAAAGATTTTGGCGGGTTTAATTTTAGCCAAATACTGCCAGACCCATCTAAGCCTTCAAAACGCAGCTT
TATCGAGGATCTGCTGTTCAACAAAGTTACGTTGGCTGACGCGGGTTTCATTAAGCAGTATGGGGATTGT
TTGGGAGACATTGCGGCCCGCGACCTTATCTGTGCTCAAAAATTCAATGGGTTGACAGTTCTGCCCCCTC
TGCTCACTGATGAGATGATTGCACAGTATACATCAGCATTGTTGGCAGGAACCATTACATCCGGCTGGAC
TTTTGGCGCGGGTGCGGCCCTTCAAATACCTTTCGCTATGCAAATGGCTTACAGATTCAATGGGATTGGT
GTCACGCAAAATGTATTGTATGAAAATCAGAAGCTGATCGCTAATCAATTTAACAGCGCGATTGGCAAGA
TCCAAGATTCACTGTCAAGCACAGCGTCCGCCCTCGGCAAACTCCAAGATGTTGTGAATCAAAACGCCCA
GGCCCTGAATACCCTCGTGAAGCAACTGAGTTCTAACTTCGGCGCAATCTCCAGCGTCCTCAACGACATA
TTGTCCAGACTTGATAAGGTGGAAGCCGAGGTGCAAATTGATCGGCTCATCACAGGCAGGCTCCAGTCAC
TCCAAACTTATGTGACACAACAGTTGATCCGGGCTGCTGAGATACGAGCAAGCGCCAACCTGGCCGCCAC
TAAAATGTCAGAGTGCGTGCTCGGGCAGTCCAAACGGGTTGACTTTTGTGGCAAGGGCTATCACTTGATG
TCCTTCCCCCAATCCGCCCCACATGGAGTGGTCTTTCTCCACGTCACTTATGTCCCTGCTCAAGAGAAGA
ACTTTACGACAGCTCCAGCAATCTGTCACGATGGCAAAGCGCACTTTCCCAGGGAAGGCGTTTTCGTCAG
TAATGGCACGCATTGGTTTGTGACCCAAAGGAATTTCTATGAACCCCAAATCATAACCACTGACAATACA
TTTGTCTCAGGCAACTGTGATGTGGTCATTGGGATCGTGAACAACACGGTATATGATCCCCTGCAACCCG
AGTTGGATAGCTTCAAAGAGGAATTGGATAAATACTTTAAGAATCATACTTCACCCGATGTTGATCTCGG
GGACATATCAGGAATAAATGCAAGTGTCGTCAACATTCAGAAAGAGATTGATCGCCTTAATGAGGTCGCC
AAGAACTTGAATGAATCTTTGATCGACTTGCAAGAACTGGGCAAATACGAACAATATATTAAATGGCCCT
GGTACATTTGGTTGGGCTTTATCGCCGGACTTATAGCTATCGTTATGGTCACAATTATGTTGTGCTGTAT
GACTAGCTGTTGTTCCTGCTTGAAAGGATGTTGCAGTTGCGGATCTTGTTGTAAATAAAGGATCCTCTAG
AAGTTGTCTCCTCCTGCACTGACTGACTGATACAATCGATTTCTGGATCCGCAGGCCTAATCAACCTCTG
GATTACAAAATTTGTGAAAGATTGACTGGTATTCTTAACTATGTTGCTCCTTTTACGCTATGTGGATACG
CTGCTTTAATGCCTTTGTATCATGCTATTGCTTCCCGTATGGCTTTCATTTTCTCCTCCTTGTATAAATC
CTGGTTGCTGTCTCTTTATGAGGAGTTGTGGCCCGTTGTCAGGCAACGTGGCGTGGTGTGCACTGTGTTT
GCTGACGCAACCCCCACTGGTTGGGGCATTGCCACCACCTGTCAGCTCCTTTCCGGGACTTTCGCTTTCC
CCCTCCCTATTGCCACGGCGGAACTCATCGCCGCCTGCCTTGCCCGCTGCTGGACAGGGGCTCGGCTGTT
GGGCACTGACAATTCCGTGGTGTTGTCGGGGAAGCTGACGTCCTTTCCATGGCTGCTCGCCTGTGTTGCC
ACCTGGATTCTGCGCGGGACGTCCTTCTGCTACGTCCCTTCGGCCCTCAATCCAGCGGACCTTCCTTCCC
GCGGCCTGCTGCCGGCTCTGCGGCCTCTTCCGCGTCTTCGCCTTCGCCCTCAGACGAGTCGGATCTCCCT
TTGGGCCGCCTCCCCGCCTGTCTAGCTTGACTGACTGAGATACAGCGTACCTTCAGCTCACAGACATGAT
AAGATACATTGATGAGTTTGGACAAACCACAACTAGAATGCAGTGAAAAAAATGCTTTATTTGTGAAATT
TGTGATGCTATTGCTTTATTTGTAACCATTATAAGCTGCAATAAACAAGTTAACAACAACAATTGCATTC
ATTTTATGTTTCAGGTTCAGGGGGAGGTGTGGGAGGTTTTTTAAAGCAAGTAAAACCTCTACAAATGTGG
TATTGGCCCATCTCTATCGGTATCGTAGCATAACCCCTTGGGGCCTCTAAACGGGTCTTGAGGGGTTTTT
TGTGCCCCTCGGGCCGGATTGCTATCTACCGGCATTGGCGCAGAAAAAAATGCCTGATGCGACGCTGCGC
GTCTTATACTCCCACATATGCCAGATTCAGCAACGGATACGGCTTCCCCAACTTGCCCACTTCCATACGT
GTCCTCCTTACCAGAAATTTATCCTTAAGGTCGTCAGCTATCCTGCAGGCGATCTCTCGATTTCGATCAA
GACATTCCTTTAATGGTCTTTTCTGGACACCACTAGGGGTCAGAAGTAGTTCATCAAACTTTCTTCCCTC
CCTAATCTCATTGGTTACCTTGGGCTATCGAAACTTAATTAAGCGATCTGCATCTCAATTAGTCAGCAAC
CATAGTCCCGCCCCTAACTCCGCCCATCCCGCCCCTAACTCCGCCCAGTTCCGCCCATTCTCCGCCCCAT
CGCTGACTAATTTTTTTTATTTATGCAGAGGCCGAGGCCGCCTCGGCCTCTGAGCTATTCCAGAAGTAGT
GAGGAGGCTTTTTTGGAGGCCTAGGCTTTTGCAAAGGAGGTAGCCAACATGATTGAACAAGATGGATTGC
ACGCAGGTTCTCCCGCCGCTTGGGTGGAGAGGCTATTCGGCTATGACTGGGCACAACAGACAATCGGCTG
CTCTGATGCCGCCGTGTTCCGGCTGTCAGCGCAGGGGCGCCCGGTTCTTTTTGTCAAGACCGACCTGTCC
GGTGCCCTGAATGAACTCCAGGACGAGGCAGCGCGGCTATCGTGGCTGGCCACGACGGGCGTTCCTTGCG
CAGCTGTGCTCGACGTTGTCACTGAAGCGGGAAGGGACTGGCTGCTATTGGGCGAAGTGCCGGGGCAGGA
TCTCCTGTCATCTCACCTTGCTCCTGCCGAGAAAGTATCCATCATGGCTGATGCAATGCGGCGGCTGCAT
ACGCTTGATCCGGCTACCTGCCCATTCGACCACCAAGCGAAACATCGCATCGAGCGAGCACGTACTCGGA
TGGAAGCCGGTCTTGTCGATCAGGATGATCTGGACGAAGAGCATCAGGGGCTCGCGCCAGCCGAACTGTT
CGCCAGGCTCAAGGCGCGGATGCCCGACGGCGAGGATCTCGTCGTGACCCACGGCGATGCCTGCTTGCCG
AATATCATGGTGGAAAATGGCCGCTTTTCTGGATTCATCGACTGTGGCCGGCTGGGTGTGGCGGACCGCT
ATCAGGACATAGCGTTGGCTACCCGTGATATTGCTGAAGAGCTTGGCGGCGAATGGGCTGACCGCTTCCT
CGTGCTTTACGGTATCGCCGCTCCCGATTCGCAGCGCATCGCCTTCTATCGCCTTCTTGACGAGTTCTTC
TAGTATGTAAGCCCTGTGCCTTCTAGTTGCCAGCCATCTGTTGTTTGCCCCTCCCCCGTGCCTTCCTTGA
CCCTGGAAGGTGCCACTCCCACTGTCCTTTCCTAATAAAATGAGGAAATTGCATCGCATTGTCTGAGTAG
GTGTCATTCTATTCTGGGGGGTGGGGTGGGGCAGGACAGCAAGGGGGAGGATTGGGAAGACAATAGCAGG
CATGCTGGGGATGCGGTGGGCTCTATGGTTAATTAACCAGTCAAGTCAGCTACTTGGCGAGATCGACTTG
TCTGGGTTTCGACTACGCTCAGAATTGCGTCAGTCAAGTTCGATCTGGTCCTTGCTATTGCACCCGTTCT
CCGATTACGAGTTTCATTTAAATCATGTGAGCAAAAGGCCAGCAAAAGGCCAGGAACCGTAAAAAGGCCG
CGTTGCTGGCGTTTTTCCATAGGCTCCGCCCCCCTGACGAGCATCACAAAAATCGACGCTCAAGTCAGAG
GTGGCGAAACCCGACAGGACTATAAAGATACCAGGCGTTTCCCCCTGGAAGCTCCCTCGTGCGCTCTCCT
GTTCCGACCCTGCCGCTTACCGGATACCTGTCCGCCTTTCTCCCTTCGGGAAGCGTGGCGCTTTCTCATA
GCTCACGCTGTAGGTATCTCAGTTCGGTGTAGGTCGTTCGCTCCAAGCTGGGCTGTGTGCACGAACCCCC
CGTTCAGCCCGACCGCTGCGCCTTATCCGGTAACTATCGTCTTGAGTCCAACCCGGTAAGACACGACTTA
TCGCCACTGGCAGCAGCCACTGGTAACAGGATTAGCAGAGCGAGGTATGTAGGCGGTGCTACAGAGTTCT
TGAAGTGGTGGCCTAACTACGGCTACACTAGAAGAACAGTATTTGGTATCTGCGCTCTGCTGAAGCCAGT
TACCTTCGGAAAAAGAGTTGGTAGCTCTTGATCCGGCAAACAAACCACCGCTGGTAGCGGTGGTTTTTTT
GTTTGCAAGCAGCAGATTACGCGCAGAAAAAAAGGATCTCAAGAAGATCCTTTGATCTTTTCTACGGGGT
CTGACGCTCAGTGGAACGAAAACTCACGTTAAGGGATTTTGGTCATGAGATTATCAAAAAGGATCTTCAC
CTAGATCCTTTTAAATTAAAAATGAAGTTTTAAATCAATCTAAAGTATATATGAGTAAACTTGGTCTGAC
AGTTACCAATGCTTAATCAGTGAGGCACCTATCTCAGCGATCTGTCTATTTCGTTCATCCATAGTTGCAT
TTAAATTTCCGAACTCTCCAAGGCCCTCGTCGGAAAATCTTCAAACCTTTCGTCCGATCCATCTTGCAGG
CTACCTCTCGAACGAACTATCGCAAGTCTCTTGGCCGGCCTTGCGCCTTGGCTATTGCTTGGCAGCGCCT
ATCGCCAGGTATTACTCCAATCCCGAATATCCGAGATCGGGATCACCCGAGAGAAGTTCAACCTACATCC
TCAATCCCGATCTATCCGAGATCCGAGGAATATCGAAATCGGGGCGCGCCTGGTGTACCGAGAACGATCC
TCTCAGTGCGAGTCTCGACGATCCATATCGTTGCTTGGCAGTCAGCCAGTCGGAATCCAGCTTGGGACCC
AGGAAGTCCAATCGTCAGATATTGTACTCAAGCCTGGTCACGGCAGCGTACCGATCTGTTTAAACCTAGA
TATTGATAGTCTGATCGGTCAACGTATAATCGAGTCCTAGCTTTTGCAAACATCTATCAAGAGACAGGAT
CAGCAGGAGGCTTTCGCATGAGTATTCAACATTTCCGTGTCGCCCTTATTCCCTTTTTTGCGGCATTTTG
CCTTCCTGTTTTTGCTCACCCAGAAACGCTGGTGAAAGTAAAAGATGCTGAAGATCAGTTGGGTGCGCGA
GTGGGTTACATCGAACTGGATCTCAACAGCGGTAAGATCCTTGAGAGTTTTCGCCCCGAAGAACGCTTTC
CAATGATGAGCACTTTTAAAGTTCTGCTATGTGGCGCGGTATTATCCCGTATTGACGCCGGGCAAGAGCA
ACTCGGTCGCCGCATACACTATTCTCAGAATGACTTGGTTGAGTATTCACCAGTCACAGAAAAGCATCTT
ACGGATGGCATGACAGTAAGAGAATTATGCAGTGCTGCCATAACCATGAGTGATAACACTGCGGCCAACT
TACTTCTGACAACGATTGGAGGACCGAAGGAGCTAACCGCTTTTTTGCACAACATGGGGGATCATGTAAC
TCGCCTTGATCGTTGGGAACCGGAGCTGAATGAAGCCATACCAAACGACGAGCGTGACACCACGATGCCT
GTAGCAATGGCAACAACCTTGCGTAAACTATTAACTGGCGAACTACTTACTCTAGCTTCCCGGCAACAGT
TGATAGACTGGATGGAGGCGGATAAAGTTGCAGGACCACTTCTGCGCTCGGCCCTTCCGGCTGGCTGGTT
TATTGCTGATAAATCTGGAGCCGGTGAGCGTGGGTCTCGCGGTATCATTGCAGCACTGGGGCCAGATGGT
AAGCCCTCCCGTATCGTAGTTATCTACACGACGGGGAGTCAGGCAACTATGGATGAACGAAATAGACAGA
TCGCTGAGATAGGTGCCTCACTGATTAAGCATTGGTAACCGATTCTAGGTGCATTGGCGCAGAAAAAAAT
GCCTGATGCGACGCTGCGCGTCTTATACTCCCACATATGCCAGATTCAGCAACGGATACGGCTTCCCCAA
CTTGCCCACTTCCATACGTGTCCTCCTTACCAGAAATTTATCCTTAAGATCCCGAATCGTTTAAACTCGA
CTCTGGCTCTATCGAATCTCCGTCGTTTCGAGCTTACGCGAACAGCCGTGGCGCTCATTTGCTCGTCGGG
CATCGAATCTCGTCAGCTATCGTCAGCTTACCTTTTTGGCAGCGATCGCGGCTCCCGACATCTTGGACCA
TTAGCTCCACAGGTATCTTCTTCCCTCTAGTGGTCATAACAGCAGCTTCAGCTACCTCTCAATTCAAAAA
ACCCCTCAAGACCCGTTTAGAGGCCCCAAGGGGTTATGCTATCAATCGTTGCGTTACACACACAAAAAAC
CAACACACATCCATCTTCGATGGATAGCGATTTTATTATCTAACTGCTGATCGAGTGTAGCCAGATCTAG
TAATCAATTACGGGGTCATTAGTTCATAGCCCATATATGGAGTTCCGCGTTACATAACTTACGGTAAATG
GCCCGCCTGGCTGACCGCCCAACGACCCCCGCCCATTGACGTCAATAATGACGTATGTTCCCATAGTAAC
GCCAATAGGGACTTTCCATTGACGTCAATGGGTGGAGTATTTACGGTAAACTGCCCACTTGGCAGTACAT
CAAGTGTATCATATGCCAAGTACGCCCCCTATTGACGTCAATGACGGTAAATGGCCCGCCTGGCATTATG
CCCAGTACATGACCTTATGGGACTTTCCTACTTGGCAGTACATCTACGTATTAGTCATCGCTATTACCAT
GCTGATGCGGTTTTGGCAGTACATCAATGGGCGTGGATAGCGGTTTGACTCACGGGGATTTCCAAGTCTC
CACCCCATTGACGTCAATGGGAGTTTGTTTTGGCACCAAAATCAACGGGACTTTCCAAAATGTCGTAACA
ACTCCGCCCCATTGACGCAAATGGGCGGTAGGCGTGTACGGTGGGAGGTCTATATAAGCAGAGCTGGTTT
AGTGAACCGTCAGATCGCCTGGAGACGCCATCCACGCTGTTTTGACCTCCATAGAAGACACCGGGACCGA
TCCAGCCTCCCCTCGAAGCTTACATGTGGTACCGAGCTCGGATCCTGAGAACTTCAGGGTGAGTCTATGG
GACCCTTGATGTTTTCTTTCCCCTTCTTTTCTATGGTTAAGTTCATGTCATAGGAAGGGGAGAAGTAACA
GGGTACACATATTGACCAAATCAGGGTAATTTTGCATTTGTAATTTTAAAAAATGCTTTCTTCTTTTAAT
ATACTTTTTTGTTTATCTTATTTCTAATACTTTCCCTAATCTCTTTCTTTCAGGGCAATAATGATACAAT
GTATCATGCCTCTTTGCACCATTCTAAAGAATAACAGTGATAATTTCTGGGTTAAGGCAATAGCAATATT
TCTGCATATAAATATTTCTGCATATAAATTGTAACTGATGTAAGAGGTTTCATATTGCTAATAGCAGCTA
CAATCCAGCTACCATTCTGCTTTTATTTTATGGTTGGGATAAGGCTGGATTATTCTGAGTCCAAGCTAGG
CCCTTTTGCTAATCATGTTCATACCTCTTATCTTCCTCCCACAGCTCCTGGGCAACGTGCTGGTCTGTGT
GCTGGCCCATCACTTTGGCAAAGGCGGCCGCC
Features (pLannotate 1.2.2; 21 found; start..end, strand, type, name):
      1..3765    +  CDS            S: SPIKE_SARS2 - Experimental evidence at protein level: Swiss-Prot protein existence level 1. [Spike glycoprotein]: May down-regulate host tetherin (BST2) by lysosomal degradation, thereby counteracting its antiviral activity. From Severe acute respiratory syndrome coronavirus 2 (2019-nCoV) (SARS-CoV-2).
   3839..4427    +  misc_feature   WPRE: woodchuck hepatitis virus posttranscriptional regulatory element
   4480..4601    -  polyA_signal   SV40 poly(A) signal: SV40 polyadenylation signal
   4624..4693    -  CDS            large T antigen (fragment): large T antigen from SV40 (simian virus 40)
   4716..4762    +  terminator     T7 terminator: transcription terminator for bacteriophage T7 RNA polymerase
   4792..4928    +  terminator     rrnG terminator: transcription terminator from the E. coli ribosomal RNA rrnG operon (Albrechtsen et al., 1991)
   4973..5044    +  misc_feature   3' β-globin insulator: insulator downstream of the human β-globin locus (Farrell et al., 2002)
   5089..5285    +  promoter       SV40 promoter: SV40 early promoter
   5299..6090    +  CDS            neo: KKA2_KLEPN - Also known as kan, nptII. Experimental evidence at protein level: Swiss-Prot protein existence level 1. Resistance to kanamycin, neomycin, paromomycin, ribostamycin, butirosin and gentamicin B. From Klebsiella pneumoniae.
   6104..6328    +  polyA_signal   bGH poly(A) signal: bovine growth hormone polyadenylation signal
   6524..7112    -  rep_origin     ori: high-copy-number ColE1/pMB1/pBR322/pUC origin of replication
   7284..7348    -  CDS            bla(M) (fragment): β-lactamase lacking the signal sequence; bla(M); allows cytosolic expression of β-lactamase
   7858..8718    +  CDS            AmpR: β-lactamase; bla; confers resistance to ampicillin, carbenicillin, and related antibiotics
   8731..8867    +  terminator     rrnG terminator: transcription terminator from the E. coli ribosomal RNA rrnG operon (Albrechtsen et al., 1991)
   9019..9090    +  misc_feature   5' β-globin insulator: insulator upstream of the human β-globin locus (Farrell et al., 2002)
   9095..9141    -  terminator     T7 terminator: transcription terminator for bacteriophage T7 RNA polymerase
   9159..9207    -  polyA_signal   poly(A) signal: synthetic polyadenylation signal
   9288..9591    +  enhancer       CMV enhancer: human cytomegalovirus immediate early enhancer
   9664..9681    -  promoter       CMV promoter (fragment): human cytomegalovirus (CMV) immediate early promoter
   9744..9795    +  promoter       CMVd2 promoter: truncated human cytomegalovirus (CMV) immediate early promoter that yields moderately reduced expression relative to the full-length promoter
   9929..10404   +  intron         β-globin intron: internally truncated intron from human β-globin
