[The description below was written by a language model from this plasmid's Addgene catalogue record and pLannotate feature annotations shown in this document.]
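Description:
pTwist-SARS-CoV-2 Spike-deltaC18 T20N (AAT) is a mammalian expression plasmid built on the Twist pTwist-CMV-BetaGlobin-WPRE-Neo backbone. It encodes the SARS-CoV-2 spike glycoprotein carrying the single substitution T20N. The "AAT" in the name presumably refers to the codon used for the asparagine, though the record does not say so. The name also indicates deletion of the C-terminal 18 residues of spike, a truncation commonly used to improve spike incorporation into pseudotyped particles. The annotated spike reading frame of 3,765 nt is consistent with such a shortened protein.

The catalogue lists the promoter as CAG, but the feature table and the backbone name point instead to CMV-derived elements. These are a CMV immediate-early enhancer and CMV promoter segments, followed by a truncated human β-globin intron immediately upstream of the spike coding sequence. The intron promotes efficient processing and export of the transcript. Downstream, a WPRE further boosts mRNA stability and expression, and an SV40 polyadenylation signal lies nearby, although it is annotated on the opposite strand. β-globin insulator elements and bacterial and T7 terminators flank the cassettes to limit transcriptional read-through.

A separate SV40 early promoter drives the neo gene with a bGH poly(A) signal, which allows G418 selection in mammalian cells. In bacteria, the plasmid replicates from a high-copy ColE1/pUC-type origin and is selected with ampicillin through the AmpR β-lactamase gene.

The stated purpose is pseudovirus production. The plasmid supplies the mutant spike as the envelope protein in producer cells, and it was deposited with a study of how spike evolution drives escape from vaccine-induced antibodies. The other packaging components are not part of this plasmid.
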