Addgene plasmid #212359: pTwist-SARS-CoV-2 Spike-deltaC18 T20N (AAT)
Purpose: Encodes SARS-CoV-2 spike T20N for pseudovirus production
Depositing lab: Alejandro Balazs. Depositing organization: Massachusetts General Hospital. Publication: Ongoing evolution of SARS-CoV-2 drives escape from mRNA vaccine-induced humoral immunity. Roederer AL, Cao Y, Denis KS, Sheehan ML, Li CJ, Lam EC, Gregory DJ, Poznansky MC, Iafrate AJ, Canaday DH, Gravenstein S, Garcia-Beltran WF, Balazs AB. medRxiv [Preprint]. 2024 Mar 7:2024.03.05.24303815. doi: 10.1101/2024.03.05.24303815. PubMed 38496628.
Backbone
  Vector backbone: pTwist-CMV-BetaGlobin-WPRE-Neo
  Backbone manufacturer: Twist
  Vector type: Mammalian Expression
Growth in bacteria
  Bacterial resistance: Ampicillin, 100 μg/mL
  Growth temperature: 37°C
  Growth strain: DH5alpha
  Copy number: High Copy
Gene/Insert
  Gene/Insert name: SARS-CoV-2 Spike T20N
  Species: Severe acute respiratory syndrome coronavirus 2
  Mutation: T20N
  Entrez Gene: S (a.k.a. GU280_gp02, spike glycoprotein)
  Promoter: CAG
  Cloning method: Ligation Independent Cloning
Terms and licenses: Academic/Nonprofit Terms; Industry Terms: Not Available to Industry
Depositor comments: Please visit https://www.medrxiv.org/content/10.1101/2024.03.05.24303815v1 for medRxiv preprint.
How to cite: pTwist-SARS-CoV-2 Spike-deltaC18 T20N (AAT) was a gift from Alejandro Balazs (Addgene plasmid # 212359 ; http://n2t.net/addgene:212359 ; RRID:Addgene_212359)
